Addgene plasmid #200393: pCS2_hMGFP-60A
Purpose: A plasmid IVT template containing a humanized Monster Green Fluorescent Protein (hMGFP) CDS followed by a template-encoded poly(A) tail. Linearization at an Esp3i site.
Depositing lab: Xiao Wang. Depositing organization: Broad Institute. Publication: Chemically Modified mocRNAs for Highly Efficient Protein Expression in Mammalian Cells. Aditham A, Shi H, Guo J, Zeng H, Zhou Y, Wade SD, Huang J, Liu J, Wang X. ACS Chem Biol. 2022 Dec 16;17(12):3352-3366. doi: 10.1021/acschembio.1c00569. Epub 2022 Jan 7. PubMed 34995053.
Backbone
  Vector backbone: pCS2
  Vector type: Mammalian Expression
Growth in bacteria
  Bacterial resistance: Ampicillin, 100 μg/mL
  Growth temperature: 30°C
  Growth strain: NEB Stable
  Copy number: Unknown
Gene/Insert
  Gene/Insert name: monster GFP
Terms and licenses: Academic/Nonprofit Terms; Industry Terms: Not Available to Industry
How to cite: pCS2_hMGFP-60A was a gift from Xiao Wang (Addgene plasmid # 200393 ; http://n2t.net/addgene:200393 ; RRID:Addgene_200393)
