[The description below was written by a language model from this plasmid's Addgene catalogue record and pLannotate feature annotations shown in this document.]
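Description:
pCS2_hMGFP-60A is a pCS2-based plasmid (4,811 nt in the sequenced record) that serves mainly as a template for in vitro transcription of mRNA, although it is catalogued as a mammalian expression vector. It is propagated in E. coli through a high-copy ColE1/pUC-type origin and selected with ampicillin via the β-lactamase gene and its native promoter. An f1 phage origin and remnants of lac sequences (lacI and lacZα fragments, CAP site, lac promoter and operator) are also present as carry-over from the backbone.

The insert is the humanized Monster Green Fluorescent Protein coding sequence. The annotation software matched it to mc4, a constitutively fluorescent green/yellow protein from the coral Montastraea cavernosa. On the annotated minus strand the arrangement reads simian CMV IE94 enhancer/promoter, then SP6 promoter, then the GFP open reading frame. This is the usual pCS2 layout, in which the CMV element can drive expression in transfected cells and the SP6 promoter directs run-off transcription in vitro. According to the catalogue description, the coding sequence is followed by a template-encoded poly(A) tail, and the name suggests 60 adenosines. This tract is not annotated as a feature but would fall in the short gap between the GFP gene and the neighbouring T7 promoter fragment. Cutting at an Esp3I site linearizes the plasmid so that transcripts end in the encoded tail, with no need for enzymatic polyadenylation. An SV40 polyadenylation signal and a T3 promoter lie beyond this point.

The associated publication concerns chemically modified mRNAs for efficient protein expression in mammalian cells, so the construct most likely supplies a fluorescent reporter transcript for that work.
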