Features (pLannotate 1.2.2; 15 found; start..end, strand, type, name):
      1..589     +  rep_origin     ori: high-copy-number ColE1/pMB1/pBR322/pUC origin of replication
    772..864     +  CDS            lacI (fragment): lac repressor; lacI; The lac repressor binds to the lac operator to inhibit transcription in E. coli. This inhibition can be relieved by adding lactose or isopropyl-β-D-thiogalactopyranoside (IPTG).
    877..898     +  protein_bind   CAP binding site: CAP binding activates transcription in the presence of cAMP. E. coli catabolite activator protein
    913..943     +  promoter       lac promoter: promoter for the E. coli lac operon
    951..967     +  protein_bind   lac operator: The lac repressor binds to the lac operator to inhibit transcription in E. coli. This inhibition can be relieved by adding lactose or isopropyl-β-D-thiogalactopyranoside (IPTG). lac repressor encoded by lacI
   1012..1030    +  promoter       T3 promoter: promoter for bacteriophage T3 RNA polymerase
   1200..1334    +  polyA_signal   SV40 poly(A) signal: SV40 polyadenylation signal
   1339..1356    +  promoter       T7 promoter (fragment): promoter for bacteriophage T7 RNA polymerase
   1378..2055    -  CDS            mc4: mc4 is a basic (constitutively fluorescent) green/yellow fluorescent protein published in 2003, derived from Montastraea cavernosa.
   2087..2105    -  promoter       SP6 promoter: promoter for bacteriophage SP6 RNA polymerase
   2140..3117    -  promoter       CMV IE94 promoter: enhancer/promoter region of simian cytomegalovirus major immediate early transcription unit IE94
   3124..3190    +  CDS            lacZα (fragment): LacZα fragment of β-galactosidase; lacZ fragment
   3195..3623    +  rep_origin     f1 ori (sequence partly withheld): f1 bacteriophage origin of replication; arrow indicates direction of (+) strand synthesis
   3676..3780    +  promoter       AmpR promoter: bla
   3781..4641    +  CDS            AmpR: β-lactamase; bla; confers resistance to ampicillin, carbenicillin, and related antibiotics
>Addgene plasmid #200393 | pCS2_hMGFP-60A | addgene full sequence | sequence record 392993 | Addgene NGS Result
TTGAGATCCTTTTTTTCTGCGCGTAATCTGCTGCTTGCAAACAAAAAAACCACCGCTACCAGCGGTGGTT
TGTTTGCCGGATCAAGAGCTACCAACTCTTTTTCCGAAGGTAACTGGCTTCAGCAGAGCGCAGATACCAA
ATACTGTTCTTCTAGTGTAGCCGTAGTTAGGCCACCACTTCAAGAACTCTGTAGCACCGCCTACATACCT
CGCTCTGCTAATCCTGTTACCAGTGGCTGCTGCCAGTGGCGATAAGTCGTGTCTTACCGGGTTGGACTCA
AGACGATAGTTACCGGATAAGGCGCAGCGGTCGGGCTGAACGGGGGGTTCGTGCACACAGCCCAGCTTGG
AGCGAACGACCTACACCGAACTGAGATACCTACAGCGTGAGCTATGAGAAAGCGCCACGCTTCCCGAAGG
GAGAAAGGCGGACAGGTATCCGGTAAGCGGCAGGGTCGGAACAGGAGAGCGCACGAGGGAGCTTCCAGGG
GGAAACGCCTGGTATCTTTATAGTCCTGTCGGGTTTCGCCACCTCTGACTTGAGCGTCGATTTTTGTGAT
GCTCGTCAGGGGGGCGGAGCCTATGGAAAAACGCCAGCAACGCGGCCTTTTTACGGTTCCTGGCCTTTTG
CTGGCCTTTTGCTCACATGTTCTTTCCTGCGTTATCCCCTGATTCTGTGGATAACCGTATTACCGCCTTT
GAGTGAGCTGATACCGCTCGCCGCAGCCGAACGACCGAGCGCAGCGAGTCAGTGAGCGAGGAAGCGGAAG
AGCGCCCAATACGCAAACCGCCTCTCCCCGCGCGTTGGCCGATTCATTAATGCAGCTGGCACGACAGGTT
TCCCGACTGGAAAGCGGGCAGTGAGCGCAACGCAATTAATGTGAGTTAGCTCACTCATTAGGCACCCCAG
GCTTTACACTTTATGCTCCCGGCTCGTATGTTGTGTGGAATTGTGAGCGGATAACAATTTCACACAGGAA
ACAGCTATGACCATGATTACGCCAAGCGCGCAATTAACCCTCACTAAAGGGAACAAAAGCTGGGTACCGG
GCCCAATGCATTGGCGCCGCGGCCGCGAACGTCTCTTTTTTTTTTTTTTTTTTTTTTTTTTTTTTTTTTT
TTTTTTTTTTTTTTTTTTTTTTTTCCTCCCACACCTCCCCCTGAACCTGAAACATAAAATGAATGCAATT
GTTGTTGTTAACTTGTTTATTGCAGCTTATAATGGTTACAAATAAAGCAATAGCATCACAAATTTCACAA
ATAAAGCATTTTTTTCACTGCATTCTAGTTGTGGTTTGTCCAAACTCATCAATGTATCTTATCATGTCTG
GATCTACGTAATACGACTCACTATAGTTCTAGAGGCTCGAGTTAGCCGGCCTGGCGGGGTAGTCCGCTGT
GGGCTTCGGCGTGCTCGTACAGCTTGACTTTGTTGTAGTCCTTGTCGTGGCTCACGATCTCGATGCGGTG
GTCCACGAAGTGGTAGTCGGGAAGCTGCACCACCTTCTTGGCTTTGTAGGTGGTCTTGAAGTCGCAGCGG
TAGTGGCCGCCTCCCTCCAAGAGCAGTGCCATATTAACATCGCCCTTCAGTACGCCGTCCCGCACGTACA
TCTTCTCGGTACTGGGCTCCCACTTTAGGGTCTTGCGCTGCATCACCGGGCCATTAGCAGGGAAGTTGAC
CCCGTCGAAGCGGATTTTGTACACGAAGCAGTCGTCCACACCCTTCATCATGGTGATGTCGTTTGTAGCG
ATACAGATTCCCTGGTCCTCGTATGTCATGCTTCGCTCCCACGAGTAGCCCTCGGGGAAGGTCTGCTTGA
AGTAGTCAGGGATGTCCTTGGGGTACTTGGCGAAGACACGGTTACCGTAGTCGAACACGGTGGTGAGAAT
GTCATAAGCGAAGGGCAGGGGGGCGCCCTCGATCACGGTCAGGTCCATAGTCTGCTTACCCTCAAAGGGC
TTGCCTTTCCCGTCGCCCTCGATCACGAATTTGTGGCCGTTCACGGCGCCCTCCATCCGCAGCTTGATCT
TCATGTCGGGCTTGATCACGCCCATGGATCCTGCAAAAAGAACAAGTAGCTTGTATTCTATAGTGTCACC
TAAATCAAGCTTGCTCCGACGTCCCCAGGCAGAATGGCGGTTCCCTAAACGAGCATTGCTTATATAGACC
TCCCATTAGGCACGCCTACCGCCCATTTACGTCAATGGAACGCCCATTTGCGTCATTGCCCCTCCCCATT
GACGTCAATGGGGATGTACTTGGCAGCCATCGCGGGCCATTTACCGCCATTGACGTCAATGGGAGTACTG
CCAATGTACCCTGGCGTACTTCCAATAGTAATGTACTTGCCAAGTTACTATTAATAGATATTGATGTACT
GCCAAGTGGGCCATTTACCGTCATTGACGTCAATAGGGGGCGTGAGAACGGATATGAATGGGCAATGAGC
CATCCCATTGACGTCAATGGTGGGTGGTCCTATTGACGTCAATGGGCATTGAGCCAGGCGGGCCATTTAC
CGTAATTGACGTCAATGGGGGAGGCGCCATATACGTCAATAGGACCGCCCATATGACGTCAATAGGAAAG
ACCATATATAGAGACCATTGACGTCAATGGGGGAGTGGCTATGGGCGGTATTAGGAAGCCCCATATATGG
TATATGGGACCGCCCATTGGGAGGGGCTATCTACGTCAATAGGAAAACCCATATATGGAATACTATATGG
CATAGGGCCAATACATAGTATTGAACCTGGCCAATAGCCATATTGGCATAGGGCCATATTGGATATTGCC
TATATATTGATCCTGGCATATAGCCAATATGGCCGCCATTATTGGCACCATGCCAATTCAATATGGCGGA
CTTGGCACAGGGCCAAGACCCCTCCTCAAACTTGGCACCGTGCCAAGTAGACCCCTCCCCAGTTGGCACA
GTGCCAGGTCCGCCATATTGAATTGGCATGGTGCCAAGTCCGCCATATTGAATTGGCTGGGGTCCAGATC
CACCATATTGAATTGGCACGAGTCCATATACGCCATATTGAATTGGCACAGGTCCAGATCCACCATATTG
AATTGGCATGAGTCCATATACGCCATATTGAATTGGCGGTCGACTGGCGTAATAGCGAAGAGGCCCGCAC
CGATCGCCCTTCCCAACAGTTGCGCAGCCTGAATGGCGAATGGG
[124 nt withheld, positions 3195-3318]
C
[91 nt withheld, positions 3320-3410]
A
[49 nt withheld, positions 3412-3460]
CCTTTGACGTTGGAGTCCACGTTCTTT
[37 nt withheld, positions 3488-3524]
ACCCTATCTCGGTCTATTCTTTTGATTTATAAGGGATTTTGCCGATTTCGGCCTATTGGTTAAAAAATGA
GCTGATTTAACAAAAATTTAACGCGAATTTTAACAAAATATTAACGCTTACAATTTAGGTGGCACTTTTC
GGGGAAATGTGCGCGGAACCCCTATTTGTTTATTTTTCTAAATACATTCAAATATGTATCCGCTCATGAG
ACAATAACCCTGATAAATGCTTCAATAATATTGAAAAAGGAAGAGTATGAGTATTCAACATTTCCGTGTC
GCCCTTATTCCCTTTTTTGCGGCATTTTGCCTTCCTGTTTTTGCTCACCCAGAAACGCTGGTGAAAGTAA
AAGATGCTGAAGATCAGTTGGGTGCACGAGTGGGTTACATCGAACTGGATCTCAACAGCGGTAAGATCCT
TGAGAGTTTTCGCCCCGAAGAACGTTTTCCAATGATGAGCACTTTTAAAGTTCTGCTATGTGGCGCGGTA
TTATCCCGTATTGACGCCGGGCAAGAGCAACTCGGTCGCCGCATACACTATTCTCAGAATGACTTGGTTG
AGTACTCACCAGTCACAGAAAAGCATCTTACGGATGGCATGACAGTAAGAGAATTATGCAGTGCTGCCAT
AACCATGAGTGATAACACTGCGGCCAACTTACTTCTGACAACGATCGGAGGACCGAAGGAGCTAACCGCT
TTTTTGCACAACATGGGGGATCATGTAACTCGCCTTGATCGTTGGGAACCGGAGCTGAATGAAGCCATAC
CAAACGACGAGCGTGACACCACGATGCCTGTAGCAATGGCAACAACGTTGCGCAAACTATTAACTGGCGA
ACTACTTACTCTAGCTTCCCGGCAACAATTAATAGACTGGATGGAGGCGGATAAAGTTGCAGGACCACTT
CTGCGCTCGGCCCTTCCGGCTGGCTGGTTTATTGCTGATAAATCTGGAGCCGGTGAGCGTGGGTCTCGCG
GTATCATTGCAGCACTGGGGCCAGATGGTAAGCCCTCCCGTATCGTAGTTATCTACACGACGGGGAGTCA
GGCAACTATGGATGAACGAAATAGACAGATCGCTGAGATAGGTGCCTCACTGATTAAGCATTGGTAACTG
TCAGACCAAGTTTACTCATATATACTTTAGATTGATTTAAAACTTCATTTTTAATTTAAAAGGATCTAGG
TGAAGATCCTTTTTGATAATCTCATGACCAAAATCCCTTAACGTGAGTTTTCGTTCCACTGAGCGTCAGA
CCCCGTAGAAAAGATCAAAGGATCTTC
